Addgene plasmid #32443: CMV-GEX-GECO1
Purpose: Mammalian expression of green excitation ratiometric genetically encoded Ca2+ indicator for optical imaging
Depositing lab: Robert Campbell. Depositing organization: University of Alberta. Publication: An Expanded Palette of Genetically Encoded Ca2+ Indicators. Zhao Y, Araki S, Wu J, Teramoto T, Chang YF, Nakano M, Abdelfattah AS, Fujiwara M, Ishihara T, Nagai T, Campbell RE. Science. 2011 Sep 30;333(6051):1888-91. doi: 10.1126/science.1208592 PubMed 21903779.
Backbone
  Vector backbone: Customized Vector
  Backbone size w/o insert (bp): 3200
  Vector type: Mammalian Expression
Growth in bacteria
  Bacterial resistance: Ampicillin, 100 μg/mL
  Growth temperature: 37°C
  Growth strain: DH10B
  Copy number: High Copy
Gene/Insert
  Gene/Insert name: GEX-GECO1.0 (alt name: excitation ratiometric genetically encoded Ca2+-indicators for optical imaging)
  Species: synthetic construct
  Insert size (bp): 1251
  Mutation: GCaMP3 K69E/K119I/L173Q/T223S/F315L/F368L/L372Q/K380N/S404G/E430V
  GenBank ID: JN258410
  Promoter: CMV
  Cloning method: Restriction Enzyme; 5′ cloning site BamHI (not destroyed); 3′ cloning site EcoRI (not destroyed)
  Sequencing primers: 5′ TAATACGACTCACTATAGGG; 3′ TAGAAGGCACAGTCGAGG
Terms and licenses: Academic/Nonprofit Terms; Industry Terms: Not Available to Industry
Depositor comments: Note: Could not make stable cell line using this vector.
How to cite: CMV-GEX-GECO1 was a gift from Robert Campbell (Addgene plasmid # 32443 ; http://n2t.net/addgene:32443 ; RRID:Addgene_32443)
