[The description below was written by a language model from this plasmid's Addgene catalogue record.]
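Description:
CMV-GEX-GECO1 is a mammalian expression plasmid built on a customized backbone of about 3.2 kb, carrying a roughly 1.25 kb synthetic insert that encodes GEX-GECO1, a green, excitation-ratiometric genetically encoded calcium indicator. The plasmid is propagated in E. coli as a high-copy vector under ampicillin selection. The record does not name the origin of replication and provides no feature table, so elements such as the polyadenylation signal cannot be confirmed from the information given. The depositor notes that stable cell lines could not be made with this vector, so it is best regarded as a tool for transient expression. No mammalian selection marker is listed.

The insert sits between retained BamHI and EcoRI sites downstream of the CMV promoter, a strong constitutive viral promoter that drives high-level expression in many mammalian cell types. GEX-GECO1 is described as a derivative of GCaMP3, the single-fluorescent-protein calcium sensor in which a circularly permuted GFP is flanked by calmodulin and a calmodulin-binding peptide. It carries ten substitutions relative to that parent: K69E, K119I, L173Q, T223S, F315L, F368L, L372Q, K380N, S404G and E430V. In sensors of this class, calcium binding drives a conformational change that alters the chromophore environment. For an excitation-ratiometric variant, the readout is a calcium-dependent shift in the relative efficiency of two excitation wavelengths while green emission is collected. Taking the ratio of the two signals helps correct for differences in expression level, cell thickness and photobleaching. The construct is intended for optical imaging of intracellular calcium dynamics in transfected mammalian cells.
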