>Addgene plasmid #32443 | CMV-GEX-GECO1 | depositor partial sequence | sequence record 37225 | GEX-GECO1
ATGGTCGACTCATCACGTCGTAAGTGGAATAAGACAGGTCACGCAGTCAGAGCTATAGGTCGGCTGAGCT
CACTCGAGAACGTCTATATCAAGGCCGACGAGCAGAAGAACGGCATCAAGGCGAACTTCAAGATCCGCCA
CAACATCGAGGACGGCGGCGTGCAGCTCGCCTACCACTACCAGCAGAACACCCCCATCGGCGACGGCCCC
GTGCTGCTGCCCGACAACCACTACCTGAGCGTGCAGTCCATACTTTCGAAAGACCCCAACGAGAAGCGTG
ATCACATGGTCCTGCTGGAGTTCGTGACCGCCGCCGGGATCACTCTCGGCATGGACGAGCTGTACAAGGG
CGGTACCGGAGGGAGCATGGTGAGCAAGGGCGAGGAGCTGTTCACCGGGGTGGTGCCCATCCAGGTCGAG
CTGGACGGCGACGTAAACGGCCACAAGTTCAGCGTGTCCGGCGAGGGTGAGGGCGATGCCACCTACGGCA
AGCTGACCCTGAAGTTCATCTGCACCACCGGCAAGCTGCCCGTGCCCTGGCCCACCCTCGTGACCACCCT
GTCCTATGGCGTGCAGTGCTTCAGCCGCTACCCCGACCACATGAAGCAGCACGACTTCTTCAAGTCCGCC
ATGCCCGAAGGCTACATCCAGGAGCGCACCATCTTCTTCAAGGACGACGGCAACTACAAGACCCGCGCCG
AGGTGAAGTTCGAGGGCGACACCCTGGTGAACCGCATCGAGCTGAAGGGCATCGACTTCAAGGAGGACGG
CAACATCCTGGGGCACAAGCTGGAGTACAACACGCGTGACCAACTGACTGAAGAGCAGATCGCAGAACTT
AAAGAGGCTTTCTCCCTATTTGACAAGGACGGGGATGGGACGATAACAACCAAGGAGCTGGGGACGGTGA
TGCGGTCTCTGGGGCAGAACCCCACAGAAGCAGAGCTGCAGGACATGATCAATGAAGTAGATGCCGACGG
TGACGGCACAATCGACCTCCCTGAGTTCCAGACAATGATGGCAAGAAAAATGAATGACACAGACAGTGAA
GAGGAAATTAGAGAAGCGTTCCGTGTGTTTGATAAGGACGGCAATGGCTACATCGGCGCAGCAGAGCTTC
GCCACGTGATGACAAACCTTGGAGAGAAGTTAACAGATGAAGAGGTAGATGAAATGATCAGGGTAGCAGA
CATCGATGGGGATGGTCAGGTAAACTACGAAGAGTTTGTACAAATGATGACAGCGAAGTAG
