>Addgene plasmid #32443 | CMV-GEX-GECO1 | addgene partial sequence | sequence record 38244 | BGH-rev 5'-TAGAAGGCACAGTCGAGG-3'
TATAGAATAGGGCCCTCTAGATGCATGCTCGAGCGGCCGCCAGTGTGATGGATATCTGCAGAATTCCTAC
TTCGCTGTCATCATTTGTACAAACTCTTCGTAGTTTACCTGACCATCCCCATCGATGTCTGCTACCCTGA
TCATTTCATCTACCTCTTCATCTGTTAACTTCTCTCCAAGGTTTGTCATCACGTGGCGAAGCTCTGCTGC
GCCGATGTAGCCATTGCCGTCCTTATCAAACACACGGAACGCTTCTCTAATTTCCTCTTCACTGTCTGTG
TCATTCATTTTTCTTGCCATCATTGTCTGGAACTCAGGGAGGTCGATTGTGCCGTCACCGTCGGCATCTA
CTTCATTGATCATGTCCTGCAGCTCTGCTTCTGTGGGGTTCTGCCCCAGAGACCGCATCACCGTCCCCAG
CTCCTTGGTTGTTATCGTCCCATCCCCGTCCTTGTCAAATAGGGAGAAAGCCTCTTTAAGTTCTGCGATC
TGCTCTTCAGTCAGTTGGTCACGCGTGTTGTACTCCAGCTTGTGCCCCAGGATGTTGCCGTCCTCCTTGA
AGTCGATGCCCTTCAGCTCGATGCGGTTCACCAGGGTGTCGCCCTCGAACTTCACCTCGGCGCGGGTCTT
GTAGTTGCCGTCGTCCTTGAAGAAGATGGTGCGCTCCTGGATGTAGCCTTCGGGCATGGCGGACTTGAAG
AAGTCGTGCTGCTTCATGTGGTCGGGGTAGCGGCTGAAGCACTGCACGCCATAGGACAGGGTGGTCACGA
GGGTGGGCCAGGGCACGGGCAGCTTGCCGGTGGTGCAGATGAACTTCAGGGTCAGCTTGCCGTA
