>Addgene plasmid #32443 | CMV-GEX-GECO1 | addgene partial sequence | sequence record 38245 | T7 5'-TAATACGACTCACTATAGGG-3'
GGATCACCATGGTCGACTCATCACGTCGTAAGTGGAATAAGACAGGTCACGCAGTCAGAGCTATAGGTCG
GCTGAGCTCACTCGAGAACGTCTATATCAAGGCCGACGAGCAGAAGAACGGCATCAAGGCGAACTTCAAG
ATCCGCCACAACATCGAGGACGGCGGCGTGCAGCTCGCCTACCACTACCAGCAGAACACCCCCATCGGCG
ACGGCCCCGTGCTGCTGCCCGACAACCACTACCTGAGCGTGCAGTCCATACTTTCGAAAGACCCCAACGA
GAAGCGTGATCACATGGTCCTGCTGGAGTTCGTGACCGCCGCCGGGATCACTCTCGGCATGGACGAGCTG
TACAAGGGCGGTACCGGAGGGAGCATGGTGAGCAAGGGCGAGGAGCTGTTCACCGGGGTGGTGCCCATCC
AGGTCGAGCTGGACGGCGACGTAAACGGCCACAAGTTCAGCGTGTCCGGCGAGGGTGAGGGCGATGCCAC
CTACGGCAAGCTGACCCTGAAGTTCATCTGCACCACCGGCAAGCTGCCCGTGCCCTGGCCCACCCTCGTG
ACCACCCTGTCCTATGGCGTGCAGTGCTTCAGCCGCTACCCCGACCACATGAAGCAGCACGACTTCTTCA
AGTCCGCCATGCCCGAAGGCTACATCCAGGAGCGCACCATCTTCTTCAAGGACGACGGCAACTACAAGAC
CCGCGCCGAGGTGAAGTTCGAGGGCGACACCCTGGTGAACCGCATCGAGCTGAAGGGCATCGACTTCAAG
GAGGACGGCAACATCCTGGGGCACAAGCTGGAGTACAACACGCGTGACCAACTGACTGAAGAGCAGATCG
CAGAACTTAAAGAGGCTTTCTCCCTATTTGACAAGGACGGGGATGGGACGATAACAACCAAGGAGCTGGG
GACGGTGATGCGGTCT
